>Addgene plasmid #125703 | pFA6a-ymNeongreen-CaURA3 | addgene full sequence | sequence record 246025 | Addgene NGS Result
GGGCTGGCTTAACTATGCGGCATCAGAGCAGATTGTACTGAGAGTGCACCATATGGACATATTGTCGTTA
GAACGCGGCTACAATTAATACATAACCTTATGTATCATACACATACGATTTAGGTGACACTATAGAACGC
GGCCGCCAGCTGAAGCTTCGTACGCTGCAGGTCGACGGATCGGTGACGGTGCTGGTTTAATTAAATGGTC
TCTAAGGGTGAAGAAGATAACATGGCTTCTTTGCCAGCCACCCACGAGTTGCACATCTTCGGTTCCATTA
ACGGTGTCGACTTCGATATGGTCGGTCAAGGTACCGGTAACCCAAACGACGGTTACGAAGAATTGAACTT
GAAGTCTACCAAGGGCGACTTGCAGTTCTCCCCTTGGATTTTGGTTCCACACATCGGTTACGGTTTCCAC
CAATACTTGCCATACCCAGACGGTATGTCCCCATTCCAAGCCGCCATGGTTGACGGTTCTGGTTACCAAG
TCCACAGAACCATGCAATTCGAAGACGGTGCTTCCTTGACCGTGAACTACAGATACACCTACGAAGGTTC
TCACATCAAGGGCGAAGCCCAAGTTAAGGGTACCGGTTTCCCTGCTGACGGTCCAGTCATGACTAACTCC
TTGACCGCTGCTGACTGGTGTCGTTCCAAGAAGACCTACCCAAACGATAAGACCATCATTTCCACTTTCA
AGTGGTCCTACACCACCGGTAACGGCAAGAGATACCGCTCTACCGCTCGTACCACCTACACCTTCGCCAA
GCCAATGGCTGCCAACTACTTGAAGAACCAGCCTATGTACGTCTTCCGTAAGACCGAGCTGAAGCATTCC
AAGACTGAATTGAACTTCAAGGAATGGCAAAAGGCTTTCACCGACGTCATGGGTATGGACGAATTGTACA
AGTAAGCGGCCGCCTCGAGGTCGACGGCGCGCCACTTCTAAATAAGCGAATTTCTTATGATTTATGATTT
TTATTATTAAATAAGTTATAAAAAAAATAAGTGTATACAAATTTTAAAGTGACTCTTAGGTTTTAAAACG
AAAATTCTTATTCTTGAGTAACTCTTTCCTGTAGGTCAGGTTGCTTTCTCAGGTATAGTATGAGGTCGCT
CTTATTGACCACACCTCTACCGGCAGATCCGCTAGGGATAACAGGGTAATATAGATCTGTTTAGCTTGCC
TCGTCCCCGCCGGGTCACCCGGCCAGCGACATGGAGGCCCAGAATACCCTCCTTGACAGTCTTGACGTGC
GCAGCTCAGGGGCATGATGTGACTGTCGCCCGTACATTTAGCCCATACATCCCCATGTATAATCATTTGC
ATCCATACATTTTGATGGCCGCACGGCGCGAAGCAAAAATTACGGCTCCTCGCTGCGGACCTGCGAGCAG
GGAAACGCTCCCCTCACAGACGCGTTGAATTGTCCCCACGCCGCGCCCCTGTAGAGAAATATAAAAGGTT
AGGATTTGCCACTGAGGTTCTTCTTTCATATACTTCCTTTTAAAATCTTGCTAGGATACAGTTCTCACAT
CACATCCGAACATAAACAACCATGACAGTCAACACTAAGACCTATAGTGAGAGAGCAGAAACTCATGCCT
CACCAGTAGCACAACGATTATTTCGATTAATGGAACTGAAGAAAACCAATTTATGTGCATCAATTGATGT
TGATACCACTAAGGAATTCCTTGAATTAATTGATAAATTGGGTCCTTATGTATGCTTAATCAAGACTCAT
ATTGATATAATCAATGATTTTTCCTATGAATCCACTATTGAACCATTATTAGAACTTTCACGTAAACATC
AATTTATGATTTTTGAAGATAGAAAATTTGCTGATATTGGTAATACCGTGAAGAAACAATATATTGGTGG
AGTTTATAAAATTAGTAGTTGGGCAGATATTACTAATGCTCATGGTGTCACTGGGAATGGAGTAGTTGAA
GGATTAAAACAGGGAGCTAAAGAAACCACCACCAACCAAGAGCCAAGAGGGTTATTGATGTTAGCTGAAT
TATCATCAGTGGGATCATTAGCATATGGAGAATATTCTCAAAAAACTGTTGAAATTGCTAAATCCGATAA
GGAATTTGTTATTGGATTTATTGCCCAACGTGATATGGGTGGACAAGAAGAAGGATTTGATTGGCTTATT
ATGACACCTGGAGTTGGATTAGATGATAAAGGTGATGGATTAGGACAACAATATAGAACTGTTGATGAAG
TTGTTAGCACTGGAACTGATATTATCATTGTTGGTAGAGGATTGTTTGGTAAAGGAAGAGATCCAGATAT
TGAAGGTAAAAGGTATAGAGATGCTGGTTGGAATGCTTATTTGAAAAAGACTGGCCAATTATAATCAGTA
CTGACAATAAAAAGATTCTTGTTTTCAAGAACTTGTCATTTGTATAGTTTTTTTATATTGTAGTTGTTCT
ATTTTAATCAAATGTTAGCGTGATTTATATTTTTTTTCGCCTCGACATCATCTGCCCAGATGCGAAGTTA
AGTGCGCAGAAAGTAATATCATGCGTCAATCGTATGTGAATGCTGGTCGCTATACTGCTGTCGATTCGAT
ACTAACGCCGCCATCCAGTGTCGAAAACGAGCTCGAATTCATCGATGATATCAGATCCACTAGTGGCCTA
TGCGGCCGCGGATCTGCCGGTCTCCCTATAGTGAGTCGTATTAATTTCGATAAGCCAGGTTAACCTGCAT
TAATGAATCGGCCAACGCGCGGGGAGAGGCGGTTTGCGTATTGGGCGCTCTTCCGCTTCCTCGCTCACTG
ACTCGCTGCGCTCGGTCGTTCGGCTGCGGCGAGCGGTATCAGCTCACTCAAAGGCGGTAATACGGTTATC
CACAGAATCAGGGGATAACGCAGGAAAGAACATGTGAGCAAAAGGCCAGCAAAAGGCCAGGAACCGTAAA
AAGGCCGCGTTGCTGGCGTTTTTCCATAGGCTCCGCCCCCCTGACGAGCATCACAAAAATCGACGCTCAA
GTCAGAGGTGGCGAAACCCGACAGGACTATAAAGATACCAGGCGTTTCCCCCTGGAAGCTCCCTCGTGCG
CTCTCCTGTTCCGACCCTGCCGCTTACCGGATACCTGTCCGCCTTTCTCCCTTCGGGAAGCGTGGCGCTT
TCTCATAGCTCACGCTGTAGGTATCTCAGTTCGGTGTAGGTCGTTCGCTCCAAGCTGGGCTGTGTGCACG
AACCCCCCGTTCAGCCCGACCGCTGCGCCTTATCCGGTAACTATCGTCTTGAGTCCAACCCGGTAAGACA
CGACTTATCGCCACTGGCAGCAGCCACTGGTAACAGGATTAGCAGAGCGAGGTATGTAGGCGGTGCTACA
GAGTTCTTGAAGTGGTGGCCTAACTACGGCTACACTAGAAGAACAGTATTTGGTATCTGCGCTCTGCTGA
AGCCAGTTACCTTCGGAAAAAGAGTTGGTAGCTCTTGATCCGGCAAACAAACCACCGCTGGTAGCGGTGG
TTTTTTTGTTTGCAAGCAGCAGATTACGCGCAGAAAAAAAGGATCTCAAGAAGATCCTTTGATCTTTTCT
ACGGGGTCTGACGCTCAGTGGAACGAAAACTCACGTTAAGGGATTTTGGTCATGAGATTATCAAAAAGGA
TCTTCACCTAGATCCTTTTAAATTAAAAATGAAGTTTTAAATCAATCTAAAGTATATATGAGTAAACTTG
GTCTGACAGTTACCAATGCTTAATCAGTGAGGCACCTATCTCAGCGATCTGTCTATTTCGTTCATCCATA
GTTGCCTGACTCCCCGTCGTGTAGATAACTACGATACGGGAGGGCTTACCATCTGGCCCCAGTGCTGCAA
TGATACCGCGAGACCCACGCTCACCGGCTCCAGATTTATCAGCAATAAACCAGCCAGCCGGAAGGGCCGA
GCGCAGAAGTGGTCCTGCAACTTTATCCGCCTCCATCCAGTCTATTAATTGTTGCCGGGAAGCTAGAGTA
AGTAGTTCGCCAGTTAATAGTTTGCGCAACGTTGTTGCCATTGCTACAGGCATCGTGGTGTCACGCTCGT
CGTTTGGTATGGCTTCATTCAGCTCCGGTTCCCAACGATCAAGGCGAGTTACATGATCCCCCATGTTGTG
CAAAAAAGCGGTTAGCTCCTTCGGTCCTCCGATCGTTGTCAGAAGTAAGTTGGCCGCAGTGTTATCACTC
ATGGTTATGGCAGCACTGCATAATTCTCTTACTGTCATGCCATCCGTAAGATGCTTTTCTGTGACTGGTG
AGTACTCAACCAAGTCATTCTGAGAATAGTGTATGCGGCGACCGAGTTGCTCTTGCCCGGCGTCAATACG
GGATAATACCGCGCCACATAGCAGAACTTTAAAAGTGCTCATCATTGGAAAACGTTCTTCGGGGCGAAAA
CTCTCAAGGATCTTACCGCTGTTGAGATCCAGTTCGATGTAACCCACTCGTGCACCCAACTGATCTTCAG
CATCTTTTACTTTCACCAGCGTTTCTGGGTGAGCAAAAACAGGAAGGCAAAATGCCGCAAAAAAGGGAAT
AAGGGCGACACGGAAATGTTGAATACTCATACTCTTCCTTTTTCAATATTATTGAAGCATTTATCAGGGT
TATTGTCTCATGAGCGGATACATATTTGAATGTATTTAGAAAAATAAACAAATAGGGGTTCCGCGCACAT
TTCCCCGAAAAGTGCCACCTGACGTCTAAGAAACCATTATTATCATGACATTAACCTATAAAAATAGGCG
TATCACGAGGCCCTTTCGTCTCGCGCGTTTCGGTGATGACGGTGAAAACCTCTGACACATGCAGCTCCCG
GAGACGGTCACAGCTTGTCTGTAAGCGGATGCCGGGAGCAGACAAGCCCGTCAGGGCGCGTCAGCGGGTG
TTGGCGGGTGTCG
Features (pLannotate 1.2.2; 13 found; start..end, strand, type, name):
      4..55      +  misc_feature   bom (fragment): basis of mobility region from pBR322
    118..136     +  promoter       SP6 promoter: promoter for bacteriophage SP6 RNA polymerase
    205..912     +  CDS            mNeonGreen: mNeonGreen is a basic (constitutively fluorescent) green/yellow fluorescent protein published in 2013, derived from Branchiostoma lanceolatum. It is reported to be a very rapidly-maturing monomer with moderate acid sensitivity.
    956..1143    +  terminator     ADH1 terminator: S. cerevisiae ADH1; transcription terminator for the S. cerevisiae alcohol dehydrogenase 1 (ADH1) gene
   1218..1561    +  promoter       TEF promoter: Ashbya gossypii TEF promoter
   1580..2368    +  CDS            URA3: PYRF_YEAST - Experimental evidence at protein level: Swiss-Prot protein existence level 1. From Saccharomyces cerevisiae (strain ATCC 204508 / S288c) (Baker's yeast).
   2380..2577    +  terminator     TEF terminator: Ashbya gossypii TEF terminator
   2685..2703    -  promoter       T7 promoter: promoter for bacteriophage T7 RNA polymerase
   2725..2778    -  CDS            lacI (fragment): lac repressor; lacI; The lac repressor binds to the lac operator to inhibit transcription in E. coli. This inhibition can be relieved by adding lactose or isopropyl-β-D-thiogalactopyranoside (IPTG).
   2961..3549    -  rep_origin     ori: high-copy-number ColE1/pMB1/pBR322/pUC origin of replication
   3720..4580    -  CDS            AmpR: β-lactamase; bla; confers resistance to ampicillin, carbenicillin, and related antibiotics
   4581..4685    -  promoter       AmpR promoter: bla
   4780..4815    +  CDS            rop (fragment): Rop protein, which maintains plasmids at low copy number; rop
