[The description below was written by a language model from this plasmid's Addgene catalogue record and pLannotate feature annotations shown in this document.]
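Description:
pFA6a-ymNeongreen-CaURA3 is a yeast tagging vector built on the pFA6a backbone. It serves as a PCR template for creating chromosomal gene fusions to a fluorescent protein in budding yeast rather than as a self-replicating yeast expression plasmid. The feature table shows no yeast origin or centromere. The plasmid is propagated only in E. coli, through a high-copy ColE1/pUC-type origin and an ampicillin resistance gene (β-lactamase with its own promoter). Small fragments annotated as bom, rop and lacI are backbone remnants, and SP6 and T7 promoters flank the tagging module.

The module has two parts. The first is a yeast codon-optimised mNeonGreen coding sequence (a bright, rapidly maturing monomeric green/yellow protein originally derived from Branchiostoma lanceolatum), followed by the S. cerevisiae ADH1 terminator. It has no promoter of its own, so expression depends on in-frame fusion to the target gene at its native locus. The second is a URA3 selection cassette driven by the Ashbya gossypii TEF promoter and closed by the TEF terminator. The plasmid name and stated purpose identify the marker as CaUra3, although the automated annotation matched it to the S. cerevisiae URA3 protein. In pFA6a-style tagging, the module is amplified with primers carrying homology arms and integrated by homologous recombination, and transformants are selected by uracil prototrophy in ura3 strains.

The depositor notes that there is no linker region at the 5′ end of the fluorescent protein. A forward primer annealing upstream of the coding sequence would introduce a stop codon, so forward primers should anneal on the fluorescent protein itself. The record also notes that an updated version containing a linker is available.
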