Addgene plasmid #125703: pFA6a-ymNeongreen-CaURA3
Purpose: Yeast tagging vector to create a gene fusion with yeast optimized mNeongreen with CaUra3 selection. *An updated version of this plasmid is available: #168059 pFA6a-link-ymNeongreen-URA3.
Depositing lab: Bas Teusink. Depositing organization: Vrije Universiteit Amsterdam. Publication: In vivo characterisation of fluorescent proteins in budding yeast. Botman D, de Groot DH, Schmidt P, Goedhart J, Teusink B. Sci Rep. 2019 Feb 19;9(1):2234. doi: 10.1038/s41598-019-38913-z. PubMed 30783202.
Backbone
  Vector backbone: pFA6a
  Vector type: Yeast Expression
  Selectable markers: URA3
Growth in bacteria
  Bacterial resistance: Ampicillin, 100 μg/mL
  Growth temperature: 37°C
  Growth strain: DH5alpha
  Copy number: High Copy
Gene/Insert
  Gene/Insert name: ymNeongreen
  Species: Synthetic
  Cloning method: Restriction Enzyme; 5′ cloning site NA (unknown if destroyed); 3′ cloning site NA (unknown if destroyed)
  Sequencing primers: 5′ NA
Terms and licenses: Academic/Nonprofit Terms; Industry Terms: Not Available to Industry
Depositor comments: Please note the absence of a linker region at the 5’ end of the FP. Using a FW primer upstream of the FP will introduce a stopcodon. Please use FW primers annealing on the FP itself.
How to cite: pFA6a-ymNeongreen-CaURA3 was a gift from Bas Teusink (Addgene plasmid # 125703 ; http://n2t.net/addgene:125703 ; RRID:Addgene_125703)
